>Addgene plasmid #158549 | pLIX403-EYFP-ccdB-Puro | addgene full sequence | sequence record 309821 | Addgene NGS Result
AATTCTCGACCTCGAGACAAATGGCAGTATTCATCCACAATTTTAAAAGAAAAGGGGGGATTGGGGGGTA
CAGTGCAGGGGAAAGAATAGTAGACATAATAGCAACAGACATACAAACTAAAGAATTACAAAAACAAATT
ACAAAAATTCAAAATTTTCGGGTTTATTACAGGGACAGCAGAGATCCACTTTGGCCGCGAATCGATATGT
CGAGTTTACTCCCTATCAGTGATAGAGAACGTATGTCGAGTTTACTCCCTATCAGTGATAGAGAACGATG
TCGAGTTTACTCCCTATCAGTGATAGAGAACGTATGTCGAGTTTACTCCCTATCAGTGATAGAGAACGTA
TGTCGAGTTTACTCCCTATCAGTGATAGAGAACGTATGTCGAGTTTATCCCTATCAGTGATAGAGAACGT
ATGTCGAGTTTACTCCCTATCAGTGATAGAGAACGTATGTCGAGGTAGGCGTGTACGGTGGGAGGCCTAT
ATAAGCAGAGCTCGTTTAGTGAACCGTCAGATCGCCTGGAGAATTGGCTAGCATGGTGAGCAAGGGCGAG
GAGCTGTTCACCGGGGTGGTGCCCATCCTGGTCGAGCTGGACGGCGACGTAAACGGCCACAAGTTCAGCG
TGTCCGGCGAGGGCGAGGGCGATGCCACCTACGGCAAGCTGACCCTGAAGTTCATCTGCACCACCGGCAA
GCTGCCCGTGCCCTGGCCCACCCTCGTGACCACCTTCGGCTACGGCCTGCAGTGCTTCGCCCGCTACCCC
GACCACATGAAGCAGCACGACTTCTTCAAGTCCGCCATGCCCGAAGGCTACGTCCAGGAGCGCACCATCT
TCTTCAAGGACGACGGCAACTACAAGACCCGCGCCGAGGTGAAGTTCGAGGGCGACACCCTGGTGAACCG
CATCGAGCTGAAGGGCATCGACTTCAAGGAGGACGGCAACATCCTGGGGCACAAGCTGGAGTACAACTAC
AACAGCCACAACGTCTATATCATGGCCGACAAGCAGAAGAACGGCATCAAGGTGAACTTCAAGATCCGCC
ACAACATCGAGGACGGCAGCGTGCAGCTCGCCGACCACTACCAGCAGAACACCCCCATCGGCGACGGCCC
CGTGCTGCTGCCCGACAACCACTACCTGAGCTACCAGTCCAAGCTGAGCAAAGACCCCAACGAGAAGCGC
GATCACATGGTCCTGCTGGAGTTCGTGACCGCCGCCGGGATCACTCTCGGCATGGACGAGCTGTACAAGG
GGGCCGGCCATATCAGCGGCTCTGGTTCGACAAGTTTGTACAAAAAAGCTGAACGAGAAACGTAAAATGA
TATAAATATCAATATATTAAATTAGATTTTGCATAAAAAACAGACTACATAATACTGTAAAACACAACAT
ATCCAGTCACTATGGCGGCCGCATTAGGCACCCCAGGCTTTACACTTTATGCTTCCGGCTCGTATAATGT
GTGGATTTTGAGTTAGGATCCGTCGAGATTTTCAGGAGCTAAGGAAGCTAAAATGGAGAAAAAAATCACT
GGATATACCACCGTTGATATATCCCAATGGCATCGTAAAGAACATTTTGAGGCATTTCAGTCAGTTGCTC
AATGTACCTATAACCAGACCGTTCAGCTGGATATTACGGCCTTTTTAAAGACCGTAAAGAAAAATAAGCA
CAAGTTTTATCCGGCCTTTATTCACATTCTTGCCCGCCTGATGAATGCTCATCCGGAATTCCGTATGGCA
ATGAAAGACGGTGAGCTGGTGATATGGGATAGTGTTCACCCTTGTTACACCGTTTTCCATGAGCAAACTG
AAACGTTTTCATCGCTCTGGAGTGAATACCACGACGATTTCCGGCAGTTTCTACACATATATTCGCAAGA
TGTGGCGTGTTACGGTGAAAACCTGGCCTATTTCCCTAAAGGGTTTATTGAGAATATGTTTTTCGTCTCA
GCCAATCCCTGGGTGAGTTTCACCAGTTTTGATTTAAACGTGGCCAATATGGACAACTTCTTCGCCCCCG
TTTTCACCATGGGCAAATATTATACGCAAGGCGACAAGGTGCTGATGCCGCTGGCGATTCAGGTTCATCA
TGCCGTTTGTGATGGCTTCCATGTCGGCAGAATGCTTAATGAATTACAACAGTACTGCGATGAGTGGCAG
GGCGGGGCGTAAAGATCTGGATCCGGCTTACTAAAAGCCAGATAACAGTATGCGTATTTGCGCGCTGATT
TTTGCGGTATAAGAATATATACTGATATGTATACCCGAAGTATGTCAAAAAGAGGTATGCTATGAAGCAG
CGTATTACAGTGACAGTTGACAGCGACAGCTATCAGTTGCTCAAGGCATATATGATGTCAATATCTCCGG
TCTGGTAAGCACAACCATGCAGAATGAAGCCCGTCGTCTGCGTGCCGAACGCTGGAAAGCGGAAAATCAG
GAAGGGATGGCTGAGGTCGCCCGGTTTATTGAAATGAACGGCTCTTTTGCTGACGAGAACAGGGGCTGGT
GAAATGCAGTTTAAGGTTTACACCTATAAAAGAGAGAGCCGTTATCGTCTGTTTGTGGATGTACAGAGTG
ATATTATTGACACGCCCGGGCGACGGATGGTGATCCCCCTGGCCAGTGCACGTCTGCTGTCAGATAAAGT
CTCCCGTGAACTTTACCCGGTGGTGCATATCGGGGATGAAAGCTGGCGCATGATGACCACCGATATGGCC
AGTGTGCCGGTCTCCGTTATCGGGGAAGAAGTGGCTGATCTCAGCCACCGCGAAAATGACATCAAAAACG
CCATTAACCTGATGTTCTGGGGAATATAAATGTCAGGCTCCCTTATACACAGCCAGTCTGCAGGTCGACC
ATAGTGACTGGATATGTTGTGTTTTACAGTATTATGTAGTCTGTTTTTTATGCAAAATCTAATTTAATAT
ATTGATATTTATATCATTTTACGTTTCTCGTTCAGCTTTCTTGTACAAAGTGGTTGCAGGAAAGCCAATC
CCAAACCCACTCCTAGGTCTCGACAGTACAGCATAGACCGGTCCACCACCACCACCACCACTAAGGATCC
GGGGTTGGGGTTGCGCCTTTTCCAAGGCAGCCCTGGGTTTGCGCAGGGACGCGGCTGCTCTGGGCGTGGT
TCCGGGAAACGCAGCGGCGCCGACCCTGGGTCTCGCACATTCTTCACGTCCGTTCGCAGCGTCACCCGGA
TCTTCGCCGCTACCCTTGTGGGCCCCCCGGCGACGCTTCCTGCTCCGCCCCTAAGTCGGGAAGGTTCCTT
GCGGTTCGCGGCGTGCCGGACGTGACAAACGGAAGCCGCACGTCTCACTAGTACCCTCGCAGACGGACAG
CGCCAGGGAGCAATGGCAGCGCGCCGACCGCGATGGGCTGTGGCCAATAGCGGCTGCTCAGCAGGGCGCG
CCGAGAGCAGCGGCCGGGAAGGGGCGGTGCGGGAGGCGGGGTGTGGGGCGGTAGTGTGGGCCCTGTTCCT
GCCCGCGCGGTGTTCCGCATTCTGCAAGCCTCCGGAGCGCACGTCGGCAGTCGGCTCCCTCGTTGACCGA
ATCACCGACCTCTCTCCCCAGCTTAATTAATTCACCATGACCGAGTACAAGCCCACGGTGCGCCTCGCCA
CCCGCGACGACGTCCCCAGGGCCGTACGCACCCTCGCCGCCGCGTTCGCCGACTACCCCGCCACGCGCCA
CACCGTCGATCCGGACCGCCACATCGAGCGGGTCACCGAGCTGCAAGAACTCTTCCTCACGCGCGTCGGG
CTCGACATCGGCAAGGTGTGGGTCGCGGACGACGGCGCCGCGGTGGCGGTCTGGACCACGCCGGAGAGCG
TCGAAGCGGGGGCGGTGTTCGCCGAGATCGGCCCGCGCATGGCCGAGTTGAGCGGTTCCCGGCTGGCCGC
GCAGCAACAGATGGAAGGCCTCCTGGCGCCGCACCGGCCCAAGGAGCCCGCGTGGTTCCTGGCCACCGTC
GGCGTCTCGCCCGACCACCAGGGCAAGGGTCTGGGCAGCGCCGTCGTGCTCCCCGGAGTGGAGGCGGCCG
AGCGCGCCGGGGTGCCCGCCTTCCTGGAGACCTCCGCGCCCCGCAACCTCCCCTTCTACGAGCGGCTCGG
CTTCACCGTCACCGCCGACGTCGAGGTGCCCGAAGGACCGCGCACCTGGTGCATGACCCGCAAGCCTGCA
GGTCCCGGTGCCGAAGGTAGAGGTTCTCTCCTCACTTGTGGTGATGTTGAAGAAAACCCTGGTCCAATGT
CTAGACTGGACAAGAGCAAAGTCATAAACGGAGCTCTGGAATTACTCAATGGTGTCGGTATCGAAGGCCT
GACGACAAGGAAACTCGCTCAAAAGCTGGGAGTTGAGCAGCCTACCCTGTACTGGCACGTGAAGAACAAG
CGGGCCCTGCTCGATGCCCTGCCAATCGAGATGCTGGACAGGCATCATACCCACTTCTGCCCCCTGGAAG
GCGAGTCATGGCAAGACTTTCTGCGGAACAACGCCAAGTCATACCGCTGTGCTCTCCTCTCACATCGCGA
CGGGGCTAAAGTGCATCTCGGCACCCGCCCAACAGAGAAACAGTACGAAACCCTGGAAAATCAGCTCGCG
TTCCTGTGTCAGCAAGGCTTCTCCCTGGAGAACGCACTGTACGCTCTGTCCGCCGTGGGCCACTTTACAC
TGGGCTGCGTATTGGAGGAACAGGAGCATCAAGTAGCAAAAGAGGAAAGAGAGACACCTACCACCGATTC
TATGCCCCCACTTCTGAGACAAGCAATTGAGCTGTTCGACCGGCAGGGAGCCGAACCTGCCTTCCTTTTC
GGCCTGGAACTAATCATATGTGGCCTGGAGAAACAGCTAAAGTGCGAAAGCGGCGGGCCGACCGACGCCC
TTGACGATTTTGACTTAGACATGCTCCCAGCCGATGCCCTTGACGACTTTGACCTTGATATGCTGCCTGC
TGACGCTCTTGACGATTTTGACCTTGACATGCTCCCCGGGTAACTAAGTAAGGATCGATCCAAGATATCG
TATTCTTAACTATGTTGCTCCTTTTACGCTATGTGGATACGCTGCTTTAATGCCTTTGTATCATGCTATT
GCTTCCCGTATGGCTTTCATTTTCTCCTCCTTGTATAAATCCTGGTTGCTGTCTCTTTATGAGGAGTTGT
GGCCCGTTGTCAGGCAACGTGGCGTGGTGTGCACTGTGTTTGCTGACGCAACCCCCACTGGTTGGGGCAT
TGCCACCACCTGTCAGCTCCTTTCCGGGACTTTCGCTTTCCCCCTCCCTATTGCCACGGCGGAACTCATC
GCCGCCTGCCTTGCCCGCTGCTGGACAGGGGCTCGGCTGTTGGGCACTGACAATTCCGTGGTGTTGTCGG
GGAAGCTGACGTCCTTTCCATGGCTGCTCGCCTGTGTTGCCACCTGGATTCTGCGCGGGACGTCCTTCTG
CTACGTCCCTTCGGCCCTCAATCCAGCGGACCTTCCTTCCCGCGGCCTGCTGCCGGCTCTGCGGCCTCTT
CCGCGTCTTCGCCTTCGCCCTCAGACGAGTCGGATCTCCCTTTGGGCCGCCTCCCCGCCTGTTTCGCCTC
GGCGTCCGGACTAGAGGTACCTTTAAGACCAATGACTTACAAGGCAGCTGTAGATCTTAGCCACTTTTTA
AAAGAAAAGGGGGGACTGGAAGGGCTAATTCACTCCCAACGAAGACAAGATCTGCTTTTTGCTTGTACTG
GGTCTCTCTGGTTAGACCAGATCTGAGCCTGGGAGCTCTCTGGCTAACTAGGGAACCCACTGCTTAAGCC
TCAATAAAGCTTGCCTTGAGTGCTTCAAGTAGTGTGTGCCCGTCTGTTGTGTGACTCTGGTAACTAGAGA
TCCCTCAGACCCTTTTAGTCAGTGTGGAAAATCTCTAGCAGTAGTAGTTCATGTCATCTTATTATTCAGT
ATTTATAACTTGCAAAGAAATGAATATCAGAGAGTGAGAGGAACTTGTTTATTGCAGCTTATAATGGTTA
CAAATAAAGCAATAGCATCACAAATTTCACAAATAAAGCATTTTTTTCACTGCATTCTAGTTGTGGTTTG
TCCAAACTCATCAATGTATCTTATCATGTCTGGCTCTAGCTATCCCGCCCCTAACTCCGCCCATCCCGCC
CCTAACTCCGCCCAGTTCCGCCCATTCTCCGCCCCATGGCTGACTAATTTTTTTTATTTATGCAGAGGCC
GAGGCCGCCTCGGCCTCTGAGCTATTCCAGAAGTAGTGAGGAGGCTTTTTTGGAGGCCTTTCAAATATGT
ATCCGCTCATGAGACAATAACCCTGATAAATGCTTCAATAATATTGAAAAAGGAAGAGTATGAGTATTCA
ACATTTCCGTGTCGCCCTTATTCCCTTTTTTGCGGCATTTTGCCTTCCTGTTTTTGCTCACCCAGAAACG
CTGGTGAAAGTAAAAGATGCTGAAGATCAGTTGGGTGCACGAGTGGGTTACATCGAACTGGATCTCAACA
GCGGTAAGATCCTTGAGAGTTTTCGCCCCGAAGAACGTTTTCCAATGATGAGCACTTTTAAAGTTCTGCT
ATGTGGCGCGGTATTATCCCGTATTGACGCCGGGCAAGAGCAACTCGGTCGCCGCATACACTATTCTCAG
AATGACTTGGTTGAGTACTCACCAGTCACAGAAAAGCATCTTACGGATGGCATGACAGTAAGAGAATTAT
GCAGTGCTGCCATAACCATGAGTGATAACACTGCGGCCAACTTACTTCTGACAACGATCGGAGGACCGAA
GGAGCTAACCGCTTTTTTGCACAACATGGGGGATCATGTAACTCGCCTTGATCGTTGGGAACCGGAGCTG
AATGAAGCCATACCAAACGACGAGCGTGACACCACGATGCCTGTAGCAATGGCAACAACGTTGCGCAAAC
TATTAACTGGCGAACTACTTACTCTAGCTTCCCGGCAACAATTAATAGACTGGATGGAGGCGGATAAAGT
TGCAGGACCACTTCTGCGCTCGGCCCTTCCGGCTGGCTGGTTTATTGCTGATAAATCTGGAGCCGGTGAG
CGTGGGTCTCGCGGTATCATTGCAGCACTGGGGCCAGATGGTAAGCCCTCCCGTATCGTAGTTATCTACA
CGACGGGGAGTCAGGCAACTATGGATGAACGAAATAGACAGATCGCTGAGATAGGTGCCTCACTGATTAA
GCATTGGTAACTGTCAGACCAAGTTTACTCATATATACTTTAGATTGATTTAAAACTTCATTTTTAATTT
AAAAGGATCTAGGTGAAGATCCTTTTTGATAATCTCATGACCAAAATCCCTTAACGTGAGTTTTCGTTCC
ACTGAGCGTCAGACCCCGTAGAAAAGATCAAAGGATCTTCTTGAGATCCTTTTTTTCTGCGCGTAATCTG
CTGCTTGCAAACAAAAAAACCACCGCTACCAGCGGTGGTTTGTTTGCCGGATCAAGAGCTACCAACTCTT
TTTCCGAAGGTAACTGGCTTCAGCAGAGCGCAGATACCAAATACTGTTCTTCTAGTGTAGCCGTAGTTAG
GCCACCACTTCAAGAACTCTGTAGCACCGCCTACATACCTCGCTCTGCTAATCCTGTTACCAGTGGCTGC
TGCCAGTGGCGATAAGTCGTGTCTTACCGGGTTGGACTCAAGACGATAGTTACCGGATAAGGCGCAGCGG
TCGGGCTGAACGGGGGGTTCGTGCACACAGCCCAGCTTGGAGCGAACGACCTACACCGAACTGAGATACC
TACAGCGTGAGCTATGAGAAAGCGCCACGCTTCCCGAAGGGAGAAAGGCGGACAGGTATCCGGTAAGCGG
CAGGGTCGGAACAGGAGAGCGCACGAGGGAGCTTCCAGGGGGAAACGCCTGGTATCTTTATAGTCCTGTC
GGGTTTCGCCACCTCTGACTTGAGCGTCGATTTTTGTGATGCTCGTCAGGGGGGCGGAGCCTATGGAAAA
ACGCCAGCAACGCGGCCTTTTTACGGTTCCTGGCCTTTTGCTGGCCTTTTGCTCACATGTTCTTTCCTGC
GTTATCCCCTGATTCTGTGGATAACCGTATTACCGCCTTTGAGTGAGCTGATACCGCTCGCCGCAGCCGA
ACGACCGAGCGCAGCGAGTCAGTGAGCGAGGAAGCGGAAGAGCGCCCAATACGCAAACCGCCTCTCCCCG
CGCGTTGGCCGATTCATTAATGCAGCTGGCACGACAGGTTTCCCGACTGGAAAGCGGGCAGTGAGCGCAA
CGCAATTAATGTGAGTTAGCTCACTCATTAGGCACCCCAGGCTTTACACTTTATGCTTCCGGCTCGTATG
TTGTGTGGAATTGTGAGCGGATAACAATTTCACACAGGAAACAGCTATGACCATGATTACGCCAAGCGCG
CAATTAACCCTCACTAAAGGGAACAAAAGCTGGAGCTGCAAGCTTAATGTAGTCTTATGCAATACTCTTG
TAGTCTTGCAACATGGTAACGATGAGTTAGCAACATGCCTTACAAGGAGAGAAAAAGCACCGTGCATGCC
GATTGGTGGAAGTAAGGTGGTACGATCGTGCCTTATTAGGAAGGCAACAGACGGGTCTGACATGGATTGG
ACGAACCACTGAATTGCCGCATTGCAGAGATATTGTATTTAAGTGCCTAGCTCGATACATAAACGGGTCT
CTCTGGTTAGACCAGATCTGAGCCTGGGAGCTCTCTGGCTAACTAGGGAACCCACTGCTTAAGCCTCAAT
AAAGCTTGCCTTGAGTGCTTCAAGTAGTGTGTGCCCGTCTGTTGTGTGACTCTGGTAACTAGAGATCCCT
CAGACCCTTTTAGTCAGTGTGGAAAATCTCTAGCAGTGGCGCCCGAACAGGGACTTGAAAGCGAAAGGGA
AACCAGAGGAGCTCTCTCGACGCAGGACTCGGCTTGCTGAAGCGCGCACGGCAAGAGGCGAGGGGCGGCG
ACTGGTGAGTACGCCAAAAATTTTGACTAGCGGAGGCTAGAAGGAGAGAGATGGGTGCGAGAGCGTCAGT
ATTAAGCGGGGGAGAATTAGATCGCGATGGGAAAAAATTCGGTTAAGGCCAGGGGGAAAGAAAAAATATA
AATTAAAACATATAGTATGGGCAAGCAGGGAGCTAGAACGATTCGCAGTTAATCCTGGCCTGTTAGAAAC
ATCAGAAGGCTGTAGACAAATACTGGGACAGCTACAACCATCCCTTCAGACAGGATCAGAAGAACTTAGA
TCATTATATAATACAGTAGCAACCCTCTATTGTGTGCATCAAAGGATAGAGATAAAAGACACCAAGGAAG
CTTTAGACAAGATAGAGGAAGAGCAAAACAAAAGTAAGACCACCGCACAGCAAGCGGCCGCTGATCTTCA
GACCTGGAGGAGGAGATATGAGGGACAATTGGAGAAGTGAATTATATAAATATAAAGTAGTAAAAATTGA
ACCATTAGGAGTAGCACCCACCAAGGCAAAGAGAAGAGTGGTGCAGAGAGAAAAAAGAGCAGTGGGAATA
GGAGCTTTGTTCCTTGGGTTCTTGGGAGCAGCAGGAAGCACTATGGGCGCAGCGTCAATGACGCTGACGG
TACAGGCCAGACAATTATTGTCTGGTATAGTGCAGCAGCAGAACAATTTGCTGAGGGCTATTGAGGCGCA
ACAGCATCTGTTGCAACTCACAGTCTGGGGCATCAAGCAGCTCCAGGCAAGAATCCTGGCTGTGGAAAGA
TACCTAAAGGATCAACAGCTCCTGGGGATTTGGGGTTGCTCTGGAAAACTCATTTGCACCACTGCTGTGC
CTTGGAATGCTAGTTGGAGTAATAAATCTCTGGAACAGATTTGGAATCACACGACCTGGATGGAGTGGGA
CAGAGAAATTAACAATTACACAAGCTTAATACACTCCTTAATTGAAGAATCGCAAAACCAGCAAGAAAAG
AATGAACAAGAATTATTGGAATTAGATAAATGGGCAAGTTTGTGGAATTGGTTTAACATAACAAATTGGC
TGTGGTATATAAAATTATTCATAATGATAGTAGGAGGCTTGGTAGGTTTAAGAATAGTTTTTGCTGTACT
TTCTATAGTGAATAGAGTTAGGCAGGGATATTCACCATTATCGTTTCAGACCCACCTCCCAACCCCGAGG
GGAC
Features (pLannotate 1.2.2; 34 found; start..end, strand, type, name):
     41..158     +  misc_feature   cPPT/CTS: central polypurine tract and central termination sequence of HIV-1
    212..526     +  promoter       tight TRE promoter: Tet-responsive promoter PTight, consisting of seven tet operator sequences followed by the minimal CMV promoter
    543..1259    +  CDS            mEYFP: mEYFP is a basic (constitutively fluorescent) yellow fluorescent protein published in 2002, derived from Aequorea victoria. It is reported to be a very rapidly-maturing monomer.
   1290..1414    +  protein_bind   attR1: mutant version of attR; recombination site for the Gateway® LR reaction LR Clonase™
   1439..1469    +  promoter       lac UV5 promoter: E. coli lac promoter with an "up" mutation
   1493..1522    +  promoter       cat promoter (fragment): promoter of the E. coli cat gene encoding chloramphenicol acetyltransferase
   1523..2182    +  CDS            CmR: chloramphenicol acetyltransferase; cat; confers resistance to chloramphenicol
   2361..2519    +  CDS            ccdA (fragment): CCDA_ECO57 - Also known as H, letA. Experimental evidence at protein level: Swiss-Prot protein existence level 1. Antitoxin component of a type II toxin-antitoxin (TA) system which inhibits the post-segregational killing (PSK) of plasmid-free cells, also referred to as a plasmid addiction system. Binds to and blocks the activity of CcdB; will also remove bound CcdB protein from the CcdB-GyrA complex by forming a CcdA-CcdB complex, a process termed rejuvenation. Functions as a transcriptional corepressor for the ccdAB operon, repression also requires CcdB (By similarity). From Escherichia coli
   2524..2826    +  CDS            ccdB: CCDB_ECOLI - Also known as G, letB, letD. Experimental evidence at protein level: Swiss-Prot protein existence level 1. Toxic component of a type II toxin-antitoxin (TA) system, functioning in plasmid maintainence. Responsible for the post- segregational killing (PSK) of plasmid-free cells, also referred to as a plasmid addiction system. Half-life of over 2 hours. Cell killing by CcdB is accompanied by filamentation, defects in chromosome and plasmid segregation, defects in cell division, formation of anucleate cells, decreased DNA synthesis and plasmid loss. Interferes with the activity of DN
   2870..2994    -  protein_bind   attR2: mutant version of attR; recombination site for the Gateway® LR reaction LR Clonase™
   3053..3071    +  CDS            9xHis (fragment): 9xHis affinity tag
   3081..3591    +  promoter       hPGK promoter: human phosphoglycerate kinase 1 promoter
   3607..4196    +  CDS            PuroR: puromycin N-acetyltransferase; pac from Streptomyces; confers resistance to puromycin
   4267..4964    +  CDS            rtTA3 (fragment): reverse tetracycline transactivator 3 activates expression from Tet-responsive promoters in the presence of doxycycline
   4894..5004    +  CDS            VP48: 3 tandem repeats of the minimal activation domain of herpes simplex virus VP16 (Cheng et al., 2013)
   5040..5588    +  misc_feature   WPRE (fragment): woodchuck hepatitis virus posttranscriptional regulatory element
   5614..5685    +  CDS            nef (fragment): NEF_HV1Z2 - Experimental evidence at protein level: Swiss-Prot protein existence level 1. Extracellular Nef protein targets CD4(+) T-lymphocytes for apoptosis by interacting with CXCR4 surface receptors. From Human immunodeficiency virus type 1 group M subtype D (isolate Z2/CDC-Z34) (HIV-1).
   5687..5920    +  LTR            3' LTR (ΔU3): self-inactivating 3' long terminal repeat (LTR) from HIV-1
   5992..6113    +  polyA_signal   SV40 poly(A) signal: SV40 polyadenylation signal
   6153..6288    +  rep_origin     SV40 ori: SV40 origin of replication
   6296..6359    +  promoter       AmpR promoter: bla
   6360..7220    +  CDS            AmpR: β-lactamase; bla; confers resistance to ampicillin, carbenicillin, and related antibiotics
   7391..7979    +  rep_origin     ori: high-copy-number ColE1/pMB1/pBR322/pUC origin of replication
   8162..8254    +  CDS            lacI (fragment): lac repressor; lacI; The lac repressor binds to the lac operator to inhibit transcription in E. coli. This inhibition can be relieved by adding lactose or isopropyl-β-D-thiogalactopyranoside (IPTG).
   8267..8288    +  protein_bind   CAP binding site: CAP binding activates transcription in the presence of cAMP. E. coli catabolite activator protein
   8303..8333    +  promoter       lac promoter: promoter for the E. coli lac operon
   8341..8357    +  protein_bind   lac operator: The lac repressor binds to the lac operator to inhibit transcription in E. coli. This inhibition can be relieved by adding lactose or isopropyl-β-D-thiogalactopyranoside (IPTG). lac repressor encoded by lacI
   8402..8420    +  promoter       T3 promoter: promoter for bacteriophage T3 RNA polymerase
   8448..8674    +  promoter       RSV promoter: Rous sarcoma virus enhancer/promoter
   8675..8855    +  LTR            5' LTR (truncated): truncated 5' long terminal repeat (LTR) from HIV-1
   8902..9027    +  misc_feature   HIV-1 Ψ: packaging signal of human immunodeficiency virus type 1
   9011..9374    +  CDS            HIV-1 gag (fragment): gag protein from human immunodeficiency virus 1; gag
   9520..9753    +  misc_feature   RRE: The Rev response element (RRE) of HIV-1 allows for Rev-dependent mRNA export from the nucleus to the cytoplasm.
  10130..10154   +  CDS            Rev (fragment): human immunodeficiency virus 1 (HIV-1) Rev protein; rev; enhances nuclear export of unspliced and incompletely spliced viral mRNAs
