[The description below was written by a language model from this plasmid's Addgene catalogue record and pLannotate feature annotations shown in this document.]
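Description:
pLIX403-EYFP-ccdB-Puro is an empty, Gateway-compatible destination vector built on the pLIX403 backbone for doxycycline-inducible expression in mammalian cells after lentiviral delivery. It belongs to a set of related backbones that differ in mammalian selection marker and N-terminal fluorescent protein. The viral frame has an RSV promoter-driven truncated 5' LTR, the HIV-1 Ψ packaging signal with a gag fragment, RRE, cPPT/CTS, WPRE, and a self-inactivating ΔU3 3' LTR, followed by an SV40 poly(A) signal and SV40 origin. In bacteria it replicates from a high-copy ColE1/pUC-type origin and carries AmpR. The Gateway cassette adds chloramphenicol resistance, and because it also encodes the gyrase toxin CcdB, the unrecombined plasmid has to be maintained in a ccdB-tolerant strain.

The inducible unit is a tight TRE promoter (seven tet operators upstream of a minimal CMV promoter) driving an EYFP coding sequence, annotated as the monomeric mEYFP variant. This is followed directly by the attR1–CmR–ccdB–attR2 cassette. An LR recombination with an entry clone replaces the cassette with a gene of interest, which is intended to produce an N-terminal EYFP fusion, while ccdB counterselects against non-recombined plasmid in standard strains. The depositor also notes retained PacI and SbfI cloning sites. Downstream, a human PGK promoter drives the puromycin resistance gene followed by an rtTA3-type reverse tetracycline transactivator. The annotation does not identify the element linking these two coding sequences. A single integrated provirus therefore supplies puromycin selection, the transactivator and the inducible fusion. This suits the vector to making stable cell lines with doxycycline-controlled expression of a fluorescently tagged protein.
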