Addgene plasmid #158549: pLIX403-EYFP-ccdB-Puro
Purpose: (Empty Backbone) Set of empty Gateway Cloning compatible, inducible, lentiviral vectors with various mammalian selection markers and N-terminal fluorescent protein fusions
Depositing lab: Alejandro Chavez. Depositing organization: Columbia University.
Backbone
  Vector backbone: pLIX403
  Vector type: Mammalian Expression, Lentiviral
  Selectable markers: Puromycin
  Tag / fusion protein: EYFP (N terminal on backbone)
Growth in bacteria
  Bacterial resistance: Chloramphenicol and Ampicillin, 25 & 100 μg/mL
  Growth temperature: 30°C
  Growth strain: ccdB Survival
  Copy number: High Copy
Gene/Insert
  Gene/Insert name: None
Terms and licenses: Academic/Nonprofit Terms; Industry Terms: Not Available to Industry
Depositor comments: 5' Cloning Site: PacI (not destroyed), 3' Cloning Site: SbfI (not destroyed)
How to cite: pLIX403-EYFP-ccdB-Puro was a gift from Alejandro Chavez (Addgene plasmid # 158549 ; http://n2t.net/addgene:158549 ; RRID:Addgene_158549)
